Addgene plasmid #208154: AiP12499 - pAAV-AiE0403h-minBglobin-SYFP2-WPRE3-BGHpA (Alias: CN2499)
Purpose: Direct-expressing SYFP2 in oligodendrocytes AAV Virus
Depositing lab: Allen Institute for Brain Science & Boaz Levi. Depositing organization: Allen Institute. Publication: A suite of enhancer AAVs and transgenic mouse lines for genetic access to cortical cell types. Ben-Simon Y, Hooper M, Narayan S, Daigle TL, Dwivedi D, Way SW, Oster A, Stafford DA, Mich JK, Taormina MJ, Martinez RA, Opitz-Araya X, Roth JR, Alexander JR, Allen S, Amster A, Arbuckle J, Ayala A, Baker PM, Bakken TE, Barcelli T, Barta S, Bendrick J, Bertagnolli D, Bielstein C, Bishwakarma P, Bowlus J, Boyer G, Brouner K, Casian B, Casper T, Chakka AB, Chakrabarty R, Chance RK, Chavan S, Clark M, Colbert K, Collman F, Daniel S, Departee M, DiValentin P, Donadio N, Dotson N, Egdorf T, Fliss T, Gabitto M, Garcia J, Gary A, Gasperini M, Gloe J, Goldy J, Gore BB, Graybuck L, Greisman N, Haeseleer F, Halterman C, Haradon Z, Hastings SD, Helback O, Ho W, Hockemeyer D, Huang C, Huff S, Hunker A, Johansen N, Jones D, Juneau Z, Kalmbach B, Kannan M, Khem S, Kussick E, Kutsal R, Larsen R, Lee C, Lee AY, Leibly M, Lenz GH, Li S, Liang E, Lusk N, Madigan Z, Malloy J, Malone J, McCue R, Melchor J, Mollenkopf T, Moosman S, Morin E, Newman D, Ng L, Ngo K, Omstead V, Otto S, Oyama A, Pena N, Pham T, Phillips E, Pom CA, Potekhina L, Ransford S, Ray PL, Rette D, Reynoldson C, Rimorin C, Rocha D, Ruiz A, Sanchez REA, Sawyer L, Sedeno-Cortes A, Sevigny JP, Shapovalova N, Shepard N, Shulga L, Sigler AR, Siverts L, Soliman S, Somasundaram S, Staats B, Stewart K, Szelenyi E, Tieu M, Trader C, Tran A, van Velthoven CTJ, Walker M, Wang Y, Weed N, Wirthlin M, Wood T, Wynalda B, Yao Z, Zhou T, Ariza J, Dee N, Reding M, Ronellenfitch K, Mufti S, Sunkin SM, Smith KA, Esposito L, Waters J, Thyagarajan B, Yao S, Lein ES, Zeng H, Levi BP, Ngai J, Ting JT, Tasic B. Cell. 2025 May 16:S0092-8674(25)00513-6. doi: 10.1016/j.cell.2025.05.002. PubMed 40403729.
Backbone
  Vector backbone: rAAV
  Backbone manufacturer: Allen Institute for Brain Science
  Vector type: AAV
Growth in bacteria
  Bacterial resistance: Ampicillin, 100 μg/mL
  Growth temperature: 37°C
  Growth strain: NEB Stable
  Copy number: High Copy
Gene/Insert
  Gene/Insert name: SYFP2
  Species: Synthetic
  Insert size (bp): 720
  Mutation: NA
  Promoter: Beta Globin minimal promoter
  Cloning method: Gibson Cloning
Terms and licenses: Academic/Nonprofit Terms; Industry Terms: Not Available to Industry
Depositor comments: Funded by the Brain Initiative. Please visit https://doi.org/10.1101/2023.09.20.558718 for bioRxiv preprint.
How to cite: AiP12499 - pAAV-AiE0403h-minBglobin-SYFP2-WPRE3-BGHpA (Alias: CN2499) was a gift from Allen Institute for Brain Science & Boaz Levi (Addgene plasmid # 208154 ; http://n2t.net/addgene:208154 ; RRID:Addgene_208154)
