[The description below was written by a language model from this plasmid's Addgene catalogue record and pLannotate feature annotations shown in this document.]
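Description:
AiP12499 - pAAV-AiE0403h-minBglobin-SYFP2-WPRE3-BGHpA (alias CN2499) is a recombinant AAV transfer plasmid of about 4.6 kb, built on an rAAV backbone and intended for packaging into AAV particles that label oligodendrocytes with a yellow fluorescent protein. In bacteria it is maintained through a high-copy ColE1/pUC-type origin and selected with ampicillin via the bla gene and its native promoter. An f1 phage origin is also present, and short remnants of the pBR322 bom and rop regions appear in the backbone. The annotation finds a complete AAV2 inverted terminal repeat downstream of the cassette, but only short ITR fragments at the upstream end. That may reflect how hard these repeats are to sequence and annotate, not necessarily a real truncation.

Between the ITRs lies a compact enhancer-driven expression cassette. According to the name and catalogue fields, an enhancer designated AiE0403h sits upstream of a minimal beta-globin promoter. Neither element is called out in the feature table, though an unannotated stretch precedes the reporter where they would be expected. A minimal promoter has little activity on its own, so expression depends on the adjacent enhancer, which is what confers cell-type selectivity. The cassette directly drives SYFP2, a fast-maturing monomeric yellow fluorescent protein derived from Aequorea victoria, with no recombinase dependence. Downstream, WPRE3, a shortened woodchuck hepatitis virus posttranscriptional element detected as two WPRE fragments, boosts transcript expression while saving packaging space, and the bovine growth hormone polyadenylation signal terminates the message. The plasmid belongs to a suite of enhancer AAVs for genetic access to cortical cell types and serves to visualise oligodendrocytes after viral delivery.
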