Features (pLannotate 1.2.2; 14 found; start..end, strand, type, name):
     12..39      +  repeat_region  AAV2 ITR (fragment): inverted terminal repeat of adeno-associated virus serotype 2 inverted
     68..95      +  repeat_region  AAV2 ITR (fragment): inverted terminal repeat of adeno-associated virus serotype 2 inverted
    638..1354    +  CDS            SYFP2: SYFP2 is a basic (constitutively fluorescent) yellow fluorescent protein published in 2006, derived from Aequorea victoria. It is reported to be a very rapidly-maturing monomer with moderate acid sensitivity.
   1394..1551    +  misc_feature   WPRE (fragment): woodchuck hepatitis virus posttranscriptional regulatory element
   1557..1637    +  misc_feature   WPRE (fragment): woodchuck hepatitis virus posttranscriptional regulatory element
   1654..1765    +  polyA_signal   bGH poly(A) signal: bovine growth hormone polyadenylation signal
   1883..2023    +  repeat_region  AAV2 ITR: inverted terminal repeat of adeno-associated virus serotype 2 inverted
   2028..2079    -  misc_feature   bom (fragment): basis of mobility region from pBR322
   2098..2553    +  rep_origin     f1 ori (sequence partly withheld): f1 bacteriophage origin of replication; arrow indicates direction of (+) strand synthesis
   2554..2603    -  misc_feature   bom (fragment): basis of mobility region from pBR322
   2705..2740    -  CDS            rop (fragment): Rop protein, which maintains plasmids at low copy number; rop
   2835..2939    +  promoter       AmpR promoter: bla
   2940..3800    +  CDS            AmpR: β-lactamase; bla; confers resistance to ampicillin, carbenicillin, and related antibiotics
   3971..4559    +  rep_origin     ori: high-copy-number ColE1/pMB1/pBR322/pUC origin of replication
>Addgene plasmid #208154 | AiP12499 - pAAV-AiE0403h-minBglobin-SYFP2-WPRE3-BGHpA (Alias: CN2499) | addgene full sequence | sequence record 411007 | Addgene NGS Result
CCTGCAGGCAGCTGCGCGCTCGCTCGCTCACTGAGGCCGCCCGGGCGTCGGGCGACCTTTGGTCGCCCGG
CCTCAGTGAGCGAGCGAGCGCGCAGAGAGGGAGTGGCCAACTCCATCACTAGGGGTTCCTGCGGCCGCAC
GCGTGCGAGTCCAGGGGCTCTACCCCCTCTTCTGCCCTCCTTCCCCTCCCTCCAGGGTGGTTCAGTACTC
GCTGGGATGGGGGACTCTAACCCAAGTCCTCCCCGCACCCATGGTTCTAGTCACATCTGTCAAAGGGATC
CAGGCAAGAACAAAGGCCTAGTGTGCCTCGGACAAAGGAGAAAGGTCCCGCCAGCCCTCACCCCTCCCTG
GGCCCTGCGTCTGCCCCCTCGGGACCGCCACCATGGAAACCCCCTCCCACACTCACTAATAGCCCCCGTG
GGTGCCCAGGACCTGAGCCATCGCCAGGGCAACAGGGCTGGTTCCGACACAGGCGTGTGTCCCGCAGTGT
CCATTCCCAAGTGCCCTCCCTTCGATGGGGAACACGGCAGGACTCCATGAGCTCGGGCTGGGCATAAAAG
TCAGGGCAGAGCCATCTATTGCTTACATTTGCTTCTGGGATCCAGATCTTTCGAAGCTAGCGCTACCGGT
CGCCACCATGGTGAGCAAGGGCGAGGAGCTGTTCACCGGGGTGGTGCCCATCCTGGTCGAGCTGGACGGC
GACGTAAACGGCCACAAGTTCAGCGTGTCCGGCGAGGGCGAGGGCGATGCCACCTACGGCAAGCTGACCC
TGAAGCTGATCTGCACCACCGGCAAGCTGCCCGTGCCCTGGCCCACCCTCGTGACCACCCTGGGCTACGG
CGTGCAGTGCTTCGCCCGCTACCCCGACCACATGAAGCAGCACGACTTCTTCAAGTCCGCCATGCCCGAA
GGCTACGTCCAGGAGCGCACCATCTTCTTCAAGGACGACGGCAACTACAAGACCCGCGCCGAGGTGAAGT
TCGAGGGCGACACCCTGGTGAACCGCATCGAGCTGAAGGGCATCGACTTCAAGGAGGACGGCAACATCCT
GGGGCACAAGCTGGAGTACAACTACAACAGCCACAACGTCTATATCACCGCCGACAAGCAGAAGAACGGC
ATCAAGGCCAACTTCAAGATCCGCCACAACATCGAGGACGGCGGCGTGCAGCTCGCCGACCACTACCAGC
AGAACACCCCCATCGGCGACGGCCCCGTGCTGCTGCCCGACAACCACTACCTGAGCTACCAGTCCAAGCT
GAGCAAAGACCCCAACGAGAAGCGCGATCACATGGTCCTGCTGGAGTTCGTGACCGCCGCCGGGATCACT
CTCGGCATGGACGAGCTGTACAAGTAAGTCGACGGCGCGCCGCGGCCGCGAATTCGATATCATAATCAAC
CTCTGGATTACAAAATTTGTGAAAGATTGACTGGTATTCTTAACTATGTTGCTCCTTTTACGCTATGTGG
ATACGCTGCTTTAATGCCTTTGTATCATGCTATTGCTTCCCGTATGGCTTTCATTTTCTCCTCCTTGTAT
AAATCCTGGTTAGTTCTTGCCACGGCGGAACTCATCGCCGCCTGCCTTGCCCGCTGCTGGACAGGGGCTC
GGCTGTTGGGCACTGACAATTCCGTGGCTCGAGAGATCTTCGACTGTGCCTTCTAGTTGCCAGCCATCTG
TTGTTTGCCCCTCCCCCGTGCCTTCCTTGACCCTGGAAGGTGCCACTCCCACTGTCCTTTCCTAATAAAA
TGAGGAAATTGCATCGCATTGTCTGAGTAGGTGTCATTCTATTCTGGGGGGTGGGGTGGGGCAGGACAGC
AAGGGGGAGGATTGGGAAGACAATAGCAGGCATGAGATCTCACGTGCGGACCGAGCGGCCGCAGGAACCC
CTAGTGATGGAGTTGGCCACTCCCTCTCTGCGCGCTCGCTCGCTCACTGAGGCCGGGCGACCAAAGGTCG
CCCGACGCCCGGGCTTTGCCCGGGCGGCCTCAGTGAGCGAGCGAGCGCGCAGCTGCCTGCAGGGGCGCCT
GATGCGGTATTTTCTCCTTACGCATCTGTGCGGTATTTCACACCGCATA
[95 nt withheld, positions 2080-2174]
T
[46 nt withheld, positions 2176-2221]
C
[141 nt withheld, positions 2223-2363]
CCTTTGACGTTGGAGTCCACGTTCTTT
[37 nt withheld, positions 2391-2427]
ACTCTATCTCGGGCTATTCTTTTGATTTATAAGGGATTTTGCCGATTTCGGTCTATTGGTTAAAAAATGA
GCTGATTTAACAAAAATTTAACGCGAATTTTAACAAAATATTAACGTTTACAATTTTATGGTGCACTCTC
AGTACAATCTGCTCTGATGCCGCATAGTTAAGCCAGCCCCGACACCCGCCAACACCCGCTGACGCGCCCT
GACGGGCTTGTCTGCTCCCGGCATCCGCTTACAGACAAGCTGTGACCGTCTCCGGGAGCTGCATGTGTCA
GAGGTTTTCACCGTCATCACCGAAACGCGCGAGACGAAAGGGCCTCGTGATACGCCTATTTTTATAGGTT
AATGTCATGATAATAATGGTTTCTTAGACGTCAGGTGGCACTTTTCGGGGAAATGTGCGCGGAACCCCTA
TTTGTTTATTTTTCTAAATACATTCAAATATGTATCCGCTCATGAGACAATAACCCTGATAAATGCTTCA
ATAATATTGAAAAAGGAAGAGTATGAGTATTCAACATTTCCGTGTCGCCCTTATTCCCTTTTTTGCGGCA
TTTTGCCTTCCTGTTTTTGCTCACCCAGAAACGCTGGTGAAAGTAAAAGATGCTGAAGATCAGTTGGGTG
CACGAGTGGGTTACATCGAACTGGATCTCAACAGCGGTAAGATCCTTGAGAGTTTTCGCCCCGAAGAACG
TTTTCCAATGATGAGCACTTTTAAAGTTCTGCTATGTGGCGCGGTATTATCCCGTATTGACGCCGGGCAA
GAGCAACTCGGTCGCCGCATACACTATTCTCAGAATGACTTGGTTGAGTACTCACCAGTCACAGAAAAGC
ATCTTACGGATGGCATGACAGTAAGAGAATTATGCAGTGCTGCCATAACCATGAGTGATAACACTGCGGC
CAACTTACTTCTGACAACGATCGGAGGACCGAAGGAGCTAACCGCTTTTTTGCACAACATGGGGGATCAT
GTAACTCGCCTTGATCGTTGGGAACCGGAGCTGAATGAAGCCATACCAAACGACGAGCGTGACACCACGA
TGCCTGTAGCAATGGCAACAACGTTGCGCAAACTATTAACTGGCGAACTACTTACTCTAGCTTCCCGGCA
ACAATTAATAGACTGGATGGAGGCGGATAAAGTTGCAGGACCACTTCTGCGCTCGGCCCTTCCGGCTGGC
TGGTTTATTGCTGATAAATCTGGAGCCGGTGAGCGTGGGTCTCGCGGTATCATTGCAGCACTGGGGCCAG
ATGGTAAGCCCTCCCGTATCGTAGTTATCTACACGACGGGGAGTCAGGCAACTATGGATGAACGAAATAG
ACAGATCGCTGAGATAGGTGCCTCACTGATTAAGCATTGGTAACTGTCAGACCAAGTTTACTCATATATA
CTTTAGATTGATTTAAAACTTCATTTTTAATTTAAAAGGATCTAGGTGAAGATCCTTTTTGATAATCTCA
TGACCAAAATCCCTTAACGTGAGTTTTCGTTCCACTGAGCGTCAGACCCCGTAGAAAAGATCAAAGGATC
TTCTTGAGATCCTTTTTTTCTGCGCGTAATCTGCTGCTTGCAAACAAAAAAACCACCGCTACCAGCGGTG
GTTTGTTTGCCGGATCAAGAGCTACCAACTCTTTTTCCGAAGGTAACTGGCTTCAGCAGAGCGCAGATAC
CAAATACTGTTCTTCTAGTGTAGCCGTAGTTAGGCCACCACTTCAAGAACTCTGTAGCACCGCCTACATA
CCTCGCTCTGCTAATCCTGTTACCAGTGGCTGCTGCCAGTGGCGATAAGTCGTGTCTTACCGGGTTGGAC
TCAAGACGATAGTTACCGGATAAGGCGCAGCGGTCGGGCTGAACGGGGGGTTCGTGCACACAGCCCAGCT
TGGAGCGAACGACCTACACCGAACTGAGATACCTACAGCGTGAGCTATGAGAAAGCGCCACGCTTCCCGA
AGGGAGAAAGGCGGACAGGTATCCGGTAAGCGGCAGGGTCGGAACAGGAGAGCGCACGAGGGAGCTTCCA
GGGGGAAACGCCTGGTATCTTTATAGTCCTGTCGGGTTTCGCCACCTCTGACTTGAGCGTCGATTTTTGT
GATGCTCGTCAGGGGGGCGGAGCCTATGGAAAAACGCCAGCAACGCGGCCTTTTTACGGTTCCTGGCCTT
TTGCTGGCCTTTTGCTCACATGT
